Addgene plasmid #118475: pcDNA3-RAB-EKARev(T/A)
Purpose: Negative-control mutant for RAB-EKARev biosensor.
Depositing lab: Jin Zhang. Publication: Single-fluorophore biosensors for sensitive and multiplexed detection of signalling activities. Mehta S, Zhang Y, Roth RH, Zhang JF, Mo A, Tenner B, Huganir RL, Zhang J. Nat Cell Biol. 2018 Sep 24. pii: 10.1038/s41556-018-0200-6. doi: 10.1038/s41556-018-0200-6. PubMed 30250062.
Backbone
  Vector backbone: pcDNA3
  Backbone manufacturer: Invitrogen
  Backbone size w/o insert (bp): 5517
  Total vector size (bp): 7497
  Vector type: Mammalian Expression
  Selectable markers: Neomycin (select with G418)
Growth in bacteria
  Bacterial resistance: Ampicillin, 100 μg/mL
  Growth temperature: 37°C
  Growth strain: DH5alpha
  Copy number: High Copy
Gene/Insert
  Gene/Insert name: RAB-EKARev(T/A)
  Species: Synthetic
  Insert size (bp): 1980
  Mutation: Contains Thr-to-Ala mutation in substrate sequence.
  Promoter: CMV
  Tag / fusion protein: 6xHIS (N terminal on backbone); T7 tag (gene 10 leader) (N terminal on backbone); Xpress (TM) tag (N terminal on backbone)
  Cloning method: Restriction Enzyme; 5′ cloning site BamHI (not destroyed); 3′ cloning site EcoRI (not destroyed)
  Sequencing primers: 5′ CMV forward; 3′ BGH reverse
Terms and licenses: Academic/Nonprofit Terms; Industry Terms: Not Available to Industry
How to cite: pcDNA3-RAB-EKARev(T/A) was a gift from Jin Zhang (Addgene plasmid # 118475 ; http://n2t.net/addgene:118475 ; RRID:Addgene_118475)
