[The description below was written by a language model from this plasmid's Addgene catalogue record, the feature table of its GenBank file and pLannotate feature annotations shown in this document.]
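Description:
pcDNA3-RAB-EKARev(T/A) is a mammalian expression plasmid built on the Invitrogen pcDNA3 backbone, carrying a synthetic insert of about 2 kb cloned between BamHI and EcoRI sites. It is propagated in E. coli as a high-copy plasmid through a ColE1/pUC-type origin with ampicillin resistance. An SV40 promoter-driven neomycin phosphotransferase cassette with an SV40 poly(A) signal allows G418 selection of transfected mammalian cells. An f1 origin and flanking T7 and SP6 promoters are also present from the backbone.

The payload is a single open reading frame transcribed from the CMV enhancer/promoter and terminated by the bGH polyadenylation signal. It begins with backbone-encoded N-terminal 6xHis, T7 gene 10 leader and Xpress tags. These are followed by ddRFP-A (a DsRed/dTomato-related dimerization-dependent red fluorescent protein), a phospho-Ser/Thr-Pro-binding WW domain derived from human PIN1, a long flexible EV linker, an ERK substrate peptide and finally the partner protein FP-B. In a sensor of this architecture, ERK phosphorylation of the substrate would promote its binding to the WW domain. That conformational change alters the interaction between the two fluorescent-protein partners and hence the red fluorescence read-out. Here the phospho-acceptor threonine in the substrate is replaced by alanine, so the sensor cannot be phosphorylated.

The construct therefore serves as the negative control for the RAB-EKARev ERK activity biosensor, confirming that signal changes seen with the parent sensor depend on phosphorylation. The depositor's map is 7,497 bp, whereas the repository's sequencing result is 7,466 nt. The two annotations agree on the overall organisation, with small coordinate offsets downstream of the insert.
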