LOCUS       pcDNA3-RAB-EKARev(TA) 7497 bp DNA circular 5/23/18
DEFINITION
ACCESSION
VERSION
SOURCE
  ORGANISM
COMMENT     Serial Cloner Genbank Format
COMMENT     SerialCloner_Type=DNA
COMMENT     SerialCloner_Comments=
COMMENT     SerialCloner_Ends=0,0,,0,
FEATURES             Location/Qualifiers
     CDS             922..939
                     /label=6His
                     /SerialCloner_Color=&h008000
                     /SerialCloner_Show=True
                     /SerialCloner_Protect=False
                     /SerialCloner_Arrow=True
     misc_feature    1873..2220
                     /label=EV Linker
                     /SerialCloner_Color=&h333333
                     /SerialCloner_Show=True
                     /SerialCloner_Protect=False
                     /SerialCloner_Arrow=True
     misc_feature    2227..2280
                     /label=ERKsub_TA
                     /SerialCloner_Color=&h999999
                     /SerialCloner_Show=True
                     /SerialCloner_Protect=False
                     /SerialCloner_Arrow=True
     CDS             1705..1866
                     /label=WW_Domain
                     /SerialCloner_Color=&h804000
                     /SerialCloner_Show=True
                     /SerialCloner_Protect=False
                     /SerialCloner_Arrow=True
     CDS             1009..1698
                     /label=ddRFP-A
                     /SerialCloner_Color=&hFF0000
                     /SerialCloner_Show=True
                     /SerialCloner_Protect=False
                     /SerialCloner_Arrow=True
     CDS             2287..2985
                     /label=FP-B
                     /SerialCloner_Color=&h800000
                     /SerialCloner_Show=True
                     /SerialCloner_Protect=False
                     /SerialCloner_Arrow=True
     primer_bind     complement(5336..5356)
                     /label=M13-rev
                     /SerialCloner_Color=&h008B8B
                     /SerialCloner_Show=True
                     /SerialCloner_Protect=False
                     /SerialCloner_Arrow=True
     primer_bind     863..882
                     /label=T7
                     /SerialCloner_Color=&h008B8B
                     /SerialCloner_Show=True
                     /SerialCloner_Protect=False
                     /SerialCloner_Arrow=True
     primer_bind     complement(3050..3067)
                     /label=SP6
                     /SerialCloner_Color=&h008B8B
                     /SerialCloner_Show=True
                     /SerialCloner_Protect=False
                     /SerialCloner_Arrow=True
     rep_origin      complement(5724..6352)
                     /label=ColE1 origin
                     /SerialCloner_Color=&h4682B4
                     /SerialCloner_Show=True
                     /SerialCloner_Protect=False
                     /SerialCloner_Arrow=True
     misc_binding    complement(5362..5384)
                     /label=LacO
                     /SerialCloner_Color=&h6495ED
                     /SerialCloner_Show=True
                     /SerialCloner_Protect=False
                     /SerialCloner_Arrow=True
     CDS             complement(6504..7163)
                     /label=AmpR
                     /SerialCloner_Color=&h8FBC8F
                     /SerialCloner_Show=True
                     /SerialCloner_Protect=False
                     /SerialCloner_Arrow=True
     CDS             4205..4996
                     /label=Kan/neoR
                     /SerialCloner_Color=&h8FBC8F
                     /SerialCloner_Show=True
                     /SerialCloner_Protect=False
                     /SerialCloner_Arrow=True
     Promoter        complement(7403..7431)
                     /label=Amp prom
                     /SerialCloner_Color=&h4682B4
                     /SerialCloner_Show=True
                     /SerialCloner_Protect=False
                     /SerialCloner_Arrow=True
     Promoter        complement(5389..5418)
                     /label=lac
                     /SerialCloner_Color=&h4682B4
                     /SerialCloner_Show=True
                     /SerialCloner_Protect=False
                     /SerialCloner_Arrow=True
     misc_feature    3986..4063
                     /label=SV40 ORI
                     /SerialCloner_Color=&h4682B4
                     /SerialCloner_Show=True
                     /SerialCloner_Protect=False
                     /SerialCloner_Arrow=True
     terminator      3090..3317
                     /label=bGH PA
                     /SerialCloner_Color=&hFF8000
                     /SerialCloner_Show=True
                     /SerialCloner_Protect=False
                     /SerialCloner_Arrow=True
     promoter        232..819
                     /label=CMV prom
                     /SerialCloner_Color=&h800080
                     /SerialCloner_Show=True
                     /SerialCloner_Protect=False
                     /SerialCloner_Arrow=True
ORIGIN
        1 gacggatcgg gagatctccc gatcccctat ggtcgactct cagtacaatc tgctctgatg
       61 ccgcatagtt aagccagtat ctgctccctg cttgtgtgtt ggaggtcgct gagtagtgcg
      121 cgagcaaaat ttaagctaca acaaggcaag gcttgaccga caattgcatg aagaatctgc
      181 ttagggttag gcgttttgcg ctgcttcgcg atgtacgggc cagatatacg cgttgacatt
      241 gattattgac tagttattaa tagtaatcaa ttacggggtc attagttcat agcccatata
      301 tggagttccg cgttacataa cttacggtaa atggcccgcc tggctgaccg cccaacgacc
      361 cccgcccatt gacgtcaata atgacgtatg ttcccatagt aacgccaata gggactttcc
      421 attgacgtca atgggtggac tatttacggt aaactgccca cttggcagta catcaagtgt
      481 atcatatgcc aagtacgccc cctattgacg tcaatgacgg taaatggccc gcctggcatt
      541 atgcccagta catgacctta tgggactttc ctacttggca gtacatctac gtattagtca
      601 tcgctattac catggtgatg cggttttggc agtacatcaa tgggcgtgga tagcggtttg
      661 actcacgggg atttccaagt ctccacccca ttgacgtcaa tgggagtttg ttttggcacc
      721 aaaatcaacg ggactttcca aaatgtcgta acaactccgc cccattgacg caaatgggcg
      781 gtaggcgtgt acggtgggag gtctatataa gcagagctct ctggctaact agagaaccca
      841 ctgcttactg gcttatcgaa attaatacga ctcactatag ggAGACCCAA GCTTGCGGCC
      901 GCCACCATGG TGCGGGGTTC TCATCATCAT CATCATCATG GTATGGCTAG CATGACTGGT
      961 GGACAGCAAA TGGGTCGGGA TCTGTACGAC GATGACGATA AGGATCCCAT GGTGAGCAAG
     1021 AGCGAGGAGG TCATCAAAGA GTTCATGCGC TTCAAGGTGC GCTTGGAGGG CTCCATGAAC
     1081 GGCCACGAGT TCGAGATCGA GGGCGAGGGC GAGGGCCGCC CCTACGAGGG CACCCAGACC
     1141 GCCAAGCTGA AGGTGACCAA GGGCGGCCCC CTGCCCTTCG CCTGGGACAT CCTGTCCCCC
     1201 CAGATCATGT ACGGCTCCAA GGCGTACGTG AAGCACCCCG CCGACGTCCC CGATTACATG
     1261 AAGCTGTCCT TCCCCGAGGG CTTCAAGTGG GAGCGCGTGA TGCACTTCGA GGACGGCGGT
     1321 CTGGTGACCG TGACTCAGGA CACCTCCCTG CAGGACGGCA CGCTGATCTA CAAGGTGAAG
     1381 ATGCGCGGCA CCAACTTCCC CCCCGACGGC CCCGTAATGC AGAAGAAGAC CTTGGGCTGG
     1441 GATTATGCCA CCGAGCGCCT GTACCCCGAA GACGGCGTGC TGAAGGGCGA GCTTCTGGGG
     1501 CGCCTGAAGC TGAAGGACGG CGGCCTCAAC CTGGTGGAGT TCAAGACCAT CTACATGGCC
     1561 AAGAAGCCCG TGCAACTGCC CGGCTACTAC TTCGTGGACA CCAAGCTGGG CATCACCTCC
     1621 CACAACGAGG ACTACACCAT CGTGGAACAG TACGAGCGCT CCGAGGGCCG CCACCACCTG
     1681 GGGCATGGCA CCGGCAGCAG ATCTATGGCG GACGAGGAGA AGCTGCCGCC CGGCTGGGAG
     1741 AAGCGCATGA GCCGCAGCTC AGGCCGAGTG TACTACTTCA ACCACATCAC TAACGCCAGC
     1801 CAGTGGGAGC GGCCCAGCGG CAACAGCAGC AGTGGTGGCA AAAACGGGCA GGGGGAGCCT
     1861 GCCAGGGGTA CCAGTGCTGG TGGTAGTGCT GGTGGTAGTG CTGGTGGTAG TGCTGGTGGT
     1921 AGTGCTGGTG GTtccggcAG TGCTGGTGGT AGTGCTGGTG GTagtaccAG TGCTGGTGGT
     1981 AGTGCTGGTG GTAGTGCTGG TGGTAGTGCT GGTGGTAGTG CTGGTGGTtc cggcAGTGCT
     2041 GGTGGTAGTG CTGGTGGTag taccAGTGCT GGTGGTAGTG CTGGTGGTAG TGCTGGTGGT
     2101 AGTGCTGGTG GTAGTGCTGG TGGTtccggc AGTGCTGGTG GTAGTGCTGG TGGTagtacc
     2161 AGTGCTGGTG GTAGTGCTGG TGGTAGTGCT GGTGGTAGTG CTGGTGGTAG TGCTGGTGGT
     2221 tccggaCCAG ATGTCCCTAG AGCTCCAGTG GATAAAGCAA AGCTGTCATT CCAATTTCCG
     2281 GGTACCGCCT CCTCCGAGGA CAACAACATG GCCACCATCA AAGAGTTCAT GCGCTTCAAG
     2341 GTGCGCATGG AGGGCTCCAT GAACGGCCAC GAGTTCGAGA TCGAGGGCGA GGGCGAGGGC
     2401 CGCCCCTACG AGGGCACCCA GACCGCCAAG CTGAAGGTGA CCAAGGGCGG CCCCCTGCCC
     2461 TTCGCCTGGG ACATCCTGTC CCCCCAGTTC ATGTACGGCT CCGAGGCGTA CGTGAGGCAC
     2521 CCCGCCGACA TCCCCGATTA CAAGAAGCTG CCCTTCCCCG AGGGCTTCAA GTGGGAGCGC
     2581 GTGATGAACT TCGAAGACGG CGGTCTGGTG ACCGTTACCC AGGACTCCTC CCTGCAGGAC
     2641 GGCACGCTGA TCTGCAAGGT GAAGATGCGC GGCACCAACT TCCCCCCCGA CGGCCCCGTA
     2701 ATGCAGAAGA AGACCATGGG CTGGGAGGCC TCCACCGAGA TGCTGTACCC CGAAGACGGC
     2761 GTGCTGAAGG GCCATAGCTA TCAGGCCCTG AAGCTGAAGG ACGGCGGCCA CTACCTGGTG
     2821 GAGTTCGAGA CCATCTACAT GGCCAAGAAG CCCGTGCAAC TGCCCGGCGA TTACTGTGTG
     2881 GACACCAAGC TGGACATCAC CTCCCACAAC GAGGACTACA CCATCGTGGA ACAGTACGGG
     2941 CGCTCCGAGG GCCGCCACCG TCTGGGCATG GACGAGCGGT ACAAGTAAGA ATTCTGCAGA
     3001 TATCCATCAC ACTGGCGGCC GCTCGAGCAT GCATCTAGAG GGCCCTATTc tatagtgtca
     3061 cctaaatgct agagctcgct gatcagcctc gactgtgcct tctagttgcc agccatctgt
     3121 tgtttgcccc tcccccgtgc cttccttgac cctggaaggt gccactccca ctgtcctttc
     3181 ctaataaaat gaggaaattg catcgcattg tctgagtagg tgtcattcta ttctgggggg
     3241 tggggtgggg caggacagca agggggagga ttgggaagac aatagcaggc atgctgggga
     3301 tgcggtgggc tctatggctt ctgaggcgga aagaaccagc tggggctcta gggggtatcc
     3361 ccnnnnnnnn nnnnnnnnnn nnnnnnnnnn nnnnnnnnnn nnnnnnnnnn nnnnnnnnnn
     3421 nnnnnnnnnn nnnnnnnnnn nnnnnnnnnn nnnnnnnnnn nnnnnnnnnn nnnnnnnnnn
     3481 nnnnnncnnn nnnnnnnnnn nnnnnnnnnn nnnnnnnnnc annnnnnnnn nnnnnnnnnn
     3541 nnnnnnnnnn nnnnnnnnnn nnnnnnnnnn nnnnnnnnan nnnnnnnnnn nnnnnnnnnn
     3601 nnnnnnnnnn nnnnnnnnnn nnnnnnnncc tttgacgttg gagtccacgt tctttnnnnn
     3661 nnnnnnnnnn nnnnnnnnnn nnnnnnnnnn nnaccctatc tcggtctatt cttttgattt
     3721 ataagggatt ttggggattt cggcctattg gttaaaaaat gagctgattt aacaaaaatt
     3781 taacgcgaat taattctgtg gaatgtgtgt cagttagggt gtggaaagtc cccaggctcc
     3841 ccaggcaggc agaagtatgc aaagcatgca tctcaattag tcagcaacca ggtgtggaaa
     3901 gtccccaggc tccccagcag gcagaagtat gcaaagcatg catctcaatt agtcagcaac
     3961 catagtcccg cccctaactc cgcccatccc gcccctaact ccgcccagtt ccgcccattc
     4021 tccgccccat ggctgactaa ttttttttat ttatgcagag gccgaggccg cctctgcctc
     4081 tgagctattc cagaagtagt gaggaggctt ttttggaggc ctaggctttt gcaaaaagct
     4141 cccgggagct tgtatatcca ttttcggatc tgatcaagag acaggatgag gatcgtttcg
     4201 catgattgaa caagatggat tgcacgcagg ttctccggcc gcttgggtgg agaggctatt
     4261 cggctatgac tgggcacaac agacaatcgg ctgctctgat gccgccgtgt tccggctgtc
     4321 agcgcagggg cgcccggttc tttttgtcaa gaccgacctg tccggtgccc tgaatgaact
     4381 gcaggacgag gcagcgcggc tatcgtggct ggccacgacg ggcgttcctt gcgcagctgt
     4441 gctcgacgtt gtcactgaag cgggaaggga ctggctgcta ttgggcgaag tgccggggca
     4501 ggatctcctg tcatctcacc ttgctcctgc cgagaaagta tccatcatgg ctgatgcaat
     4561 gcggcggctg catacgcttg atccggctac ctgcccattc gaccaccaag cgaaacatcg
     4621 catcgagcga gcacgtactc ggatggaagc cggtcttgtc gatcaggatg atctggacga
     4681 agagcatcag gggctcgcgc cagccgaact gttcgccagg ctcaaggcgc gcatgcccga
     4741 cggcgaggat ctcgtcgtga cccatggcga tgcctgcttg ccgaatatca tggtggaaaa
     4801 tggccgcttt tctggattca tcgactgtgg ccggctgggt gtggcggacc gctatcagga
     4861 catagcgttg gctacccgtg atattgctga agagcttggc ggcgaatggg ctgaccgctt
     4921 cctcgtgctt tacggtatcg ccgctcccga ttcgcagcgc atcgccttct atcgccttct
     4981 tgacgagttc ttctgagcgg gactctgggg ttcgaaatga ccgaccaagc gacgcccaac
     5041 ctgccatcac gagatttcga ttccaccgcc gccttctatg aaaggttggg cttcggaatc
     5101 gttttccggg acgccggctg gatgatcctc cagcgcgggg atctcatgct ggagttcttc
     5161 gcccacccca acttgtttat tgcagcttat aatggttaca aataaagcaa tagcatcaca
     5221 aatttcacaa ataaagcatt tttttcactg cattctagtt gtggtttgtc caaactcatc
     5281 aatgtatctt atcatgtctg tataccgtcg acctctagct agagcttggc gtaatcatgg
     5341 tcatagctgt ttcctgtgtg aaattgttat ccgctcacaa ttccacacaa catacgagcc
     5401 ggaagcataa agtgtaaagc ctggggtgcc taatgagtga gctaactcac attaattgcg
     5461 ttgcgctcac tgcccgcttt ccagtcggga aacctgtcgt gccagctgca ttaatgaatc
     5521 ggccaacgcg cggggagagg cggtttgcgt attgggcgct cttccgcttc ctcgctcact
     5581 gactcgctgc gctcggtcgt tcggctgcgg cgagcggtat cagctcactc aaaggcggta
     5641 atacggttat ccacagaatc aggggataac gcaggaaaga acatgtgagc aaaaggccag
     5701 caaaaggcca ggaaccgtaa aaaggccgcg ttgctggcgt ttttccatag gctccgcccc
     5761 cctgacgagc atcacaaaaa tcgacgctca agtcagaggt ggcgaaaccc gacaggacta
     5821 taaagatacc aggcgtttcc ccctggaagc tccctcgtgc gctctcctgt tccgaccctg
     5881 ccgcttaccg gatacctgtc cgcctttctc ccttcgggaa gcgtggcgct ttctcaatgc
     5941 tcacgctgta ggtatctcag ttcggtgtag gtcgttcgct ccaagctggg ctgtgtgcac
     6001 gaaccccccg ttcagcccga ccgctgcgcc ttatccggta actatcgtct tgagtccaac
     6061 ccggtaagac acgacttatc gccactggca gcagccactg gtaacaggat tagcagagcg
     6121 aggtatgtag gcggtgctac agagttcttg aagtggtggc ctaactacgg ctacactaga
     6181 aggacagtat ttggtatctg cgctctgctg aagccagtta ccttcggaaa aagagttggt
     6241 agctcttgat ccggcaaaca aaccaccgct ggtagcggtg gtttttttgt ttgcaagcag
     6301 cagattacgc gcagaaaaaa aggatctcaa gaagatcctt tgatcttttc tacggggtct
     6361 gacgctcagt ggaacgaaaa ctcacgttaa gggattttgg tcatgagatt atcaaaaagg
     6421 atcttcacct agatcctttt aaattaaaaa tgaagtttta aatcaatcta aagtatatat
     6481 gagtaaactt ggtctgacag ttaccaatgc ttaatcagtg aggcacctat ctcagcgatc
     6541 tgtctatttc gttcatccat agttgcctga ctccccgtcg tgtagataac tacgatacgg
     6601 gagggcttac catctggccc cagtgctgca atgataccgc gagacccacg ctcaccggct
     6661 ccagatttat cagcaataaa ccagccagcc ggaagggccg agcgcagaag tggtcctgca
     6721 actttatccg cctccatcca gtctattaat tgttgccggg aagctagagt aagtagttcg
     6781 ccagttaata gtttgcgcaa cgttgttgcc attgctacag gcatcgtggt gtcacgctcg
     6841 tcgtttggta tggcttcatt cagctccggt tcccaacgat caaggcgagt tacatgatcc
     6901 cccatgttgt gcaaaaaagc ggttagctcc ttcggtcctc cgatcgttgt cagaagtaag
     6961 ttggccgcag tgttatcact catggttatg gcagcactgc ataattctct tactgtcatg
     7021 ccatccgtaa gatgcttttc tgtgactggt gagtactcaa ccaagtcatt ctgagaatag
     7081 tgtatgcggc gaccgagttg ctcttgcccg gcgtcaatac gggataatac cgcgccacat
     7141 agcagaactt taaaagtgct catcattgga aaacgttctt cggggcgaaa actctcaagg
     7201 atcttaccgc tgttgagatc cagttcgatg taacccactc gtgcacccaa ctgatcttca
     7261 gcatctttta ctttcaccag cgtttctggg tgagcaaaaa caggaaggca aaatgccgca
     7321 aaaaagggaa taagggcgac acggaaatgt tgaatactca tactcttcct ttttcaatat
     7381 tattgaagca tttatcaggg ttattgtctc atgagcggat acatatttga atgtatttag
     7441 aaaaataaac aaataggggt tccgcgcaca tttccccgaa aagtgccacc tgacgtc
//
