Features (pLannotate 1.2.2; 27 found; start..end, strand, type, name):
     28..80      -  misc_feature   bom (fragment): basis of mobility region from pBR322
    235..614     +  enhancer       CMV enhancer: human cytomegalovirus immediate early enhancer
    615..818     +  promoter       CMV promoter: human cytomegalovirus (CMV) immediate early promoter
    814..847     +  LTR            5' LTR (truncated) (fragment): truncated 5' long terminal repeat (LTR) from HIV-1
    863..881     +  promoter       T7 promoter: promoter for bacteriophage T7 RNA polymerase
    922..942     +  CDS            capTEV™ (fragment): composite tag for in vivo biotinylation, TEV protease cleavage, and 6xHis tagging
    943..975     +  CDS            T7 tag (gene 10 leader): leader peptide from bacteriophage T7 gene 10 promotes efficient translation in E. coli
    979..1002    +  CDS            Xpress™ tag: Xpress™ epitope tag, including an enterokinase recognition and cleavage site
   1009..1680    +  CDS            dTomato: dimeric variant of DsRed fluorescent protein (Shaner et al., 2004) mammalian codon-optimized
   1705..1866    +  CDS            PIN1 (fragment): PIN1_HUMAN - Experimental evidence at protein level: Swiss-Prot protein existence level 1. Peptidyl-prolyl cis/trans isomerase (PPIase) that binds to and isomerizes specific phosphorylated Ser/Thr-Pro (pSer/Thr-Pro) motifs (PubMed:21497122, PubMed:23623683, PubMed:29686383). By inducing conformational changes in a subset of phosphorylated proteins, acts as a molecular switch in multiple cellular processes (PubMed:21497122, PubMed:22033920, PubMed:23623683). Displays a preference for acidic residues located N-terminally to the proline bond to be isomerized. Regulates mitosis presumably by inter
   2296..2973    +  CDS            dimer2: dimer2 is a basic (constitutively fluorescent) orange fluorescent protein published in 2002, derived from Discosoma sp.. It has low acid sensitivity.
   2974..2994    +  CDS            VC155 (fragment): C-terminal fragment of mVenus for use in bimolecular fluorescence complementation (BiFC) (Kodama and Hu, 2010)
   3019..3037    -  promoter       SP6 promoter: promoter for bacteriophage SP6 RNA polymerase
   3063..3287    +  polyA_signal   bGH poly(A) signal: bovine growth hormone polyadenylation signal
   3291..3312    +  promoter       SV40 promoter (fragment): SV40 enhancer and early promoter
   3333..3761    +  rep_origin     f1 ori (sequence partly withheld): f1 bacteriophage origin of replication; arrow indicates direction of (+) strand synthesis
   3775..4104    +  promoter       SV40 promoter: SV40 enhancer and early promoter
   4171..4962    +  CDS            neo: KKA2_KLEPN - Also known as kan, nptII. Experimental evidence at protein level: Swiss-Prot protein existence level 1. Resistance to kanamycin, neomycin, paromomycin, ribostamycin, butirosin and gentamicin B. From Klebsiella pneumoniae.
   4986..5144    +  CDS            ble (fragment): BLE_KLEPN - Experimental evidence at protein level: Swiss-Prot protein existence level 1. Binding protein with a strong affinity to the bleomycin family of antibiotics. Binds to CL990; an antimitotic-antibiotic compound. From Klebsiella pneumoniae.
   5139..5260    +  polyA_signal   SV40 poly(A) signal: SV40 polyadenylation signal
   5333..5349    -  protein_bind   lac operator: The lac repressor binds to the lac operator to inhibit transcription in E. coli. This inhibition can be relieved by adding lactose or isopropyl-β-D-thiogalactopyranoside (IPTG). lac repressor encoded by lacI
   5357..5387    -  promoter       lac promoter: promoter for the E. coli lac operon
   5402..5423    -  protein_bind   CAP binding site: CAP binding activates transcription in the presence of cAMP. E. coli catabolite activator protein
   5436..5528    -  CDS            lacI (fragment): lac repressor; lacI; The lac repressor binds to the lac operator to inhibit transcription in E. coli. This inhibition can be relieved by adding lactose or isopropyl-β-D-thiogalactopyranoside (IPTG).
   5711..6299    -  rep_origin     ori: high-copy-number ColE1/pMB1/pBR322/pUC origin of replication
   6470..7330    -  CDS            AmpR: β-lactamase; bla; confers resistance to ampicillin, carbenicillin, and related antibiotics
   7331..7435    -  promoter       AmpR promoter: bla
>Addgene plasmid #118475 | pcDNA3-RAB-EKARev(T/A) | addgene full sequence | sequence record 243129 | Addgene NGS Result
GACGGATCGGGAGATCTCCCGATCCCCTATGGTGCACTCTCAGTACAATCTGCTCTGATGCCGCATAGTT
AAGCCAGTATCTGCTCCCTGCTTGTGTGTTGGAGGTCGCTGAGTAGTGCGCGAGCAAAATTTAAGCTACA
ACAAGGCAAGGCTTGACCGACAATTGCATGAAGAATCTGCTTAGGGTTAGGCGTTTTGCGCTGCTTCGCG
ATGTACGGGCCAGATATACGCGTTGACATTGATTATTGACTAGTTATTAATAGTAATCAATTACGGGGTC
ATTAGTTCATAGCCCATATATGGAGTTCCGCGTTACATAACTTACGGTAAATGGCCCGCCTGGCTGACCG
CCCAACGACCCCCGCCCATTGACGTCAATAATGACGTATGTTCCCATAGTAACGCCAATAGGGACTTTCC
ATTGACGTCAATGGGTGGAGTATTTACGGTAAACTGCCCACTTGGCAGTACATCAAGTGTATCATATGCC
AAGTACGCCCCCTATTGACGTCAATGACGGTAAATGGCCCGCCTGGCATTATGCCCAGTACATGACCTTA
TGGGACTTTCCTACTTGGCAGTACATCTACGTATTAGTCATCGCTATTACCATGGTGATGCGGTTTTGGC
AGTACATCAATGGGCGTGGATAGCGGTTTGACTCACGGGGATTTCCAAGTCTCCACCCCATTGACGTCAA
TGGGAGTTTGTTTTGGCACCAAAATCAACGGGACTTTCCAAAATGTCGTAACAACTCCGCCCCATTGACG
CAAATGGGCGGTAGGCGTGTACGGTGGGAGGTCTATATAAGCAGAGCTCTCTGGCTAACTAGAGAACCCA
CTGCTTACTGGCTTATCGAAATTAATACGACTCACTATAGGGAGACCCAAGCTTGCGGCCGCCACCATGG
TGCGGGGTTCTCATCATCATCATCATCATGGTATGGCTAGCATGACTGGTGGACAGCAAATGGGTCGGGA
TCTGTACGACGATGACGATAAGGATCCCATGGTGAGCAAGAGCGAGGAGGTCATCAAAGAGTTCATGCGC
TTCAAGGTGCGCTTGGAGGGCTCCATGAACGGCCACGAGTTCGAGATCGAGGGCGAGGGCGAGGGCCGCC
CCTACGAGGGCACCCAGACCGCCAAGCTGAAGGTGACCAAGGGCGGCCCCCTGCCCTTCGCCTGGGACAT
CCTGTCCCCCCAGATCATGTACGGCTCCAAGGCGTACGTGAAGCACCCCGCCGACGTCCCCGATTACATG
AAGCTGTCCTTCCCCGAGGGCTTCAAGTGGGAGCGCGTGATGCACTTCGAGGACGGCGGTCTGGTGACCG
TGACTCAGGACACCTCCCTGCAGGACGGCACGCTGATCTACAAGGTGAAGATGCGCGGCACCAACTTCCC
CCCCGACGGCCCCGTAATGCAGAAGAAGACCTTGGGCTGGGATTATGCCACCGAGCGCCTGTACCCCGAA
GACGGCGTGCTGAAGGGCGAGCTTCTGGGGCGCCTGAAGCTGAAGGACGGCGGCCTCAACCTGGTGGAGT
TCAAGACCATCTACATGGCCAAGAAGCCCGTGCAACTGCCCGGCTACTACTTCGTGGACACCAAGCTGGG
CATCACCTCCCACAACGAGGACTACACCATCGTGGAACAGTACGAGCGCTCCGAGGGCCGCCACCACCTG
GGGCATGGCACCGGCAGCAGATCTATGGCGGACGAGGAGAAGCTGCCGCCCGGCTGGGAGAAGCGCATGA
GCCGCAGCTCAGGCCGAGTGTACTACTTCAACCACATCACTAACGCCAGCCAGTGGGAGCGGCCCAGCGG
CAACAGCAGCAGTGGTGGCAAAAACGGGCAGGGGGAGCCTGCCAGGGGTACCAGTGCTGGTGGTAGTGCT
GGTGGTAGTGCTGGTGGTAGTGCTGGTGGTAGTGCTGGTGGTTCCGGCAGTGCTGGTGGTAGTGCTGGTG
GTAGTACCAGTGCTGGTGGTAGTGCTGGTGGTAGTGCTGGTGGTAGTGCTGGTGGTAGTGCTGGTGGTTC
CGGCAGTGCTGGTGGTAGTGCTGGTGGTAGTACCAGTGCTGGTGGTAGTGCTGGTGGTAGTGCTGGTGGT
AGTGCTGGTGGTAGTGCTGGTGGTTCCGGCAGTGCTGGTGGTAGTGCTGGTGGTAGTACCAGTGCTGGTG
GTAGTGCTGGTGGTAGTGCTGGTGGTAGTGCTGGTGGTAGTGCTGGTGGTTCCGGACCAGATGTCCCTAG
AGCCCCAGTGGATAAAGCAAAGCTGTCATTCCAATTCCCCCGCGCACGGGAGCTCGCCTCCTCCGAGGAC
AACAACATGGCCACCATCAAAGAGTTCATGCGCTTCAAGGTGCGCATGGAGGGCTCCATGAACGGCCACG
AGTTCGAGATCGAGGGCGAGGGCGAGGGCCGCCCCTACGAGGGCACCCAGACCGCCAAGCTGAAGGTGAC
CAAGGGCGGCCCCCTGCCCTTCGCCTGGGACATCCTGTCCCCCCAGTTCATGTACGGCTCCGAGGCGTAC
GTGAGGCACCCCGCCGACATCCCCGATTACAAGAAGCTGCCCTTCCCCGAGGGCTTCAAGTGGGAGCGCG
TGATGAACTTCGAAGACGGCGGTCTGGTGACCGTTACCCAGGACTCCTCCCTGCAGGACGGCACGCTGAT
CTGCAAGGTGAAGATGCGCGGCACCAACTTCCCCCCCGACGGCCCCGTAATGCAGAAGAAGACCATGGGC
TGGGAGGCCTCCACCGAGATGCTGTACCCCGAAGACGGCGTGCTGAAGGGCCATAGCTATCAGGCCCTGA
AGCTGAAGGACGGCGGCCACTACCTGGTGGAGTTCGAGACCATCTACATGGCCAAGAAGCCCGTGCAACT
GCCCGGCGATTACTGTGTGGACACCAAGCTGGACATCACCTCCCACAACGAGGACTACACCATCGTGGAA
CAGTACGGGCGCTCCGAGGGCCGCCACCGTCTGGGCATGGACGAGCGGTACAAGGAATTCTAATCTAGAG
GGCCCTATTCTATAGTGTCACCTAAATGCTAGAGCTCGCTGATCAGCCTCGACTGTGCCTTCTAGTTGCC
AGCCATCTGTTGTTTGCCCCTCCCCCGTGCCTTCCTTGACCCTGGAAGGTGCCACTCCCACTGTCCTTTC
CTAATAAAATGAGGAAATTGCATCGCATTGTCTGAGTAGGTGTCATTCTATTCTGGGGGGTGGGGTGGGG
CAGGACAGCAAGGGGGAGGATTGGGAAGACAATAGCAGGCATGCTGGGGATGCGGTGGGCTCTATGGCTT
CTGAGGCGGAAAGAACCAGCTGGGGCTCTAGGGGGTATCCCC
[124 nt withheld, positions 3333-3456]
C
[91 nt withheld, positions 3458-3548]
A
[49 nt withheld, positions 3550-3598]
CCTTTGACGTTGGAGTCCACGTTCTTT
[37 nt withheld, positions 3626-3662]
ACCCTATCTCGGTCTATTCTTTTGATTTATAAGGGATTTTGCCGATTTCGGCCTATTGGTTAAAAAATGA
GCTGATTTAACAAAAATTTAACGCGAATTAATTCTGTGGAATGTGTGTCAGTTAGGGTGTGGAAAGTCCC
CAGGCTCCCCAGCAGGCAGAAGTATGCAAAGCATGCATCTCAATTAGTCAGCAACCAGGTGTGGAAAGTC
CCCAGGCTCCCCAGCAGGCAGAAGTATGCAAAGCATGCATCTCAATTAGTCAGCAACCATAGTCCCGCCC
CTAACTCCGCCCATCCCGCCCCTAACTCCGCCCAGTTCCGCCCATTCTCCGCCCCATGGCTGACTAATTT
TTTTTATTTATGCAGAGGCCGAGGCCGCCTCTGCCTCTGAGCTATTCCAGAAGTAGTGAGGAGGCTTTTT
TGGAGGCCTAGGCTTTTGCAAAAAGCTCCCGGGAGCTTGTATATCCATTTTCGGATCTGATCAAGAGACA
GGATGAGGATCGTTTCGCATGATTGAACAAGATGGATTGCACGCAGGTTCTCCGGCCGCTTGGGTGGAGA
GGCTATTCGGCTATGACTGGGCACAACAGACAATCGGCTGCTCTGATGCCGCCGTGTTCCGGCTGTCAGC
GCAGGGGCGCCCGGTTCTTTTTGTCAAGACCGACCTGTCCGGTGCCCTGAATGAACTGCAGGACGAGGCA
GCGCGGCTATCGTGGCTGGCCACGACGGGCGTTCCTTGCGCAGCTGTGCTCGACGTTGTCACTGAAGCGG
GAAGGGACTGGCTGCTATTGGGCGAAGTGCCGGGGCAGGATCTCCTGTCATCTCACCTTGCTCCTGCCGA
GAAAGTATCCATCATGGCTGATGCAATGCGGCGGCTGCATACGCTTGATCCGGCTACCTGCCCATTCGAC
CACCAAGCGAAACATCGCATCGAGCGAGCACGTACTCGGATGGAAGCCGGTCTTGTCGATCAGGATGATC
TGGACGAAGAGCATCAGGGGCTCGCGCCAGCCGAACTGTTCGCCAGGCTCAAGGCGCGCATGCCCGACGG
CGAGGATCTCGTCGTGACCCATGGCGATGCCTGCTTGCCGAATATCATGGTGGAAAATGGCCGCTTTTCT
GGATTCATCGACTGTGGCCGGCTGGGTGTGGCGGACCGCTATCAGGACATAGCGTTGGCTACCCGTGATA
TTGCTGAAGAGCTTGGCGGCGAATGGGCTGACCGCTTCCTCGTGCTTTACGGTATCGCCGCTCCCGATTC
GCAGCGCATCGCCTTCTATCGCCTTCTTGACGAGTTCTTCTGAGCGGGACTCTGGGGTTCGAAATGACCG
ACCAAGCGACGCCCAACCTGCCATCACGAGATTTCGATTCCACCGCCGCCTTCTATGAAAGGTTGGGCTT
CGGAATCGTTTTCCGGGACGCCGGCTGGATGATCCTCCAGCGCGGGGATCTCATGCTGGAGTTCTTCGCC
CACCCCAACTTGTTTATTGCAGCTTATAATGGTTACAAATAAAGCAATAGCATCACAAATTTCACAAATA
AAGCATTTTTTTCACTGCATTCTAGTTGTGGTTTGTCCAAACTCATCAATGTATCTTATCATGTCTGTAT
ACCGTCGACCTCTAGCTAGAGCTTGGCGTAATCATGGTCATAGCTGTTTCCTGTGTGAAATTGTTATCCG
CTCACAATTCCACACAACATACGAGCCGGAAGCATAAAGTGTAAAGCCTGGGGTGCCTAATGAGTGAGCT
AACTCACATTAATTGCGTTGCGCTCACTGCCCGCTTTCCAGTCGGGAAACCTGTCGTGCCAGCTGCATTA
ATGAATCGGCCAACGCGCGGGGAGAGGCGGTTTGCGTATTGGGCGCTCTTCCGCTTCCTCGCTCACTGAC
TCGCTGCGCTCGGTCGTTCGGCTGCGGCGAGCGGTATCAGCTCACTCAAAGGCGGTAATACGGTTATCCA
CAGAATCAGGGGATAACGCAGGAAAGAACATGTGAGCAAAAGGCCAGCAAAAGGCCAGGAACCGTAAAAA
GGCCGCGTTGCTGGCGTTTTTCCATAGGCTCCGCCCCCCTGACGAGCATCACAAAAATCGACGCTCAAGT
CAGAGGTGGCGAAACCCGACAGGACTATAAAGATACCAGGCGTTTCCCCCTGGAAGCTCCCTCGTGCGCT
CTCCTGTTCCGACCCTGCCGCTTACCGGATACCTGTCCGCCTTTCTCCCTTCGGGAAGCGTGGCGCTTTC
TCATAGCTCACGCTGTAGGTATCTCAGTTCGGTGTAGGTCGTTCGCTCCAAGCTGGGCTGTGTGCACGAA
CCCCCCGTTCAGCCCGACCGCTGCGCCTTATCCGGTAACTATCGTCTTGAGTCCAACCCGGTAAGACACG
ACTTATCGCCACTGGCAGCAGCCACTGGTAACAGGATTAGCAGAGCGAGGTATGTAGGCGGTGCTACAGA
GTTCTTGAAGTGGTGGCCTAACTACGGCTACACTAGAAGAACAGTATTTGGTATCTGCGCTCTGCTGAAG
CCAGTTACCTTCGGAAAAAGAGTTGGTAGCTCTTGATCCGGCAAACAAACCACCGCTGGTAGCGGTGGTT
TTTTTGTTTGCAAGCAGCAGATTACGCGCAGAAAAAAAGGATCTCAAGAAGATCCTTTGATCTTTTCTAC
GGGGTCTGACGCTCAGTGGAACGAAAACTCACGTTAAGGGATTTTGGTCATGAGATTATCAAAAAGGATC
TTCACCTAGATCCTTTTAAATTAAAAATGAAGTTTTAAATCAATCTAAAGTATATATGAGTAAACTTGGT
CTGACAGTTACCAATGCTTAATCAGTGAGGCACCTATCTCAGCGATCTGTCTATTTCGTTCATCCATAGT
TGCCTGACTCCCCGTCGTGTAGATAACTACGATACGGGAGGGCTTACCATCTGGCCCCAGTGCTGCAATG
ATACCGCGAGACCCACGCTCACCGGCTCCAGATTTATCAGCAATAAACCAGCCAGCCGGAAGGGCCGAGC
GCAGAAGTGGTCCTGCAACTTTATCCGCCTCCATCCAGTCTATTAATTGTTGCCGGGAAGCTAGAGTAAG
TAGTTCGCCAGTTAATAGTTTGCGCAACGTTGTTGCCATTGCTACAGGCATCGTGGTGTCACGCTCGTCG
TTTGGTATGGCTTCATTCAGCTCCGGTTCCCAACGATCAAGGCGAGTTACATGATCCCCCATGTTGTGCA
AAAAAGCGGTTAGCTCCTTCGGTCCTCCGATCGTTGTCAGAAGTAAGTTGGCCGCAGTGTTATCACTCAT
GGTTATGGCAGCACTGCATAATTCTCTTACTGTCATGCCATCCGTAAGATGCTTTTCTGTGACTGGTGAG
TACTCAACCAAGTCATTCTGAGAATAGTGTATGCGGCGACCGAGTTGCTCTTGCCCGGCGTCAATACGGG
ATAATACCGCGCCACATAGCAGAACTTTAAAAGTGCTCATCATTGGAAAACGTTCTTCGGGGCGAAAACT
CTCAAGGATCTTACCGCTGTTGAGATCCAGTTCGATGTAACCCACTCGTGCACCCAACTGATCTTCAGCA
TCTTTTACTTTCACCAGCGTTTCTGGGTGAGCAAAAACAGGAAGGCAAAATGCCGCAAAAAAGGGAATAA
GGGCGACACGGAAATGTTGAATACTCATACTCTTCCTTTTTCAATATTATTGAAGCATTTATCAGGGTTA
TTGTCTCATGAGCGGATACATATTTGAATGTATTTAGAAAAATAAACAAATAGGGGTTCCGCGCACATTT
CCCCGAAAAGTGCCACCTGACGTC
